Addgene plasmid #170676: pStr-KDEL_EPV-SBP-DsRed2-ER-5
Purpose: Expresses ER-targeted streptavidin-KDEL (hook) and SBP-DsRed2 targeted to the ER lumen with an N-terminal EPV tripeptide (cargo) for RUSH.
Depositing lab: Ke Xu. Depositing organization: University of California, Berkeley. Publication: SURF4-induced tubular ERGIC selectively expedites ER-to-Golgi transport. Yan R, Chen K, Wang B, Xu K. Dev Cell. 2022 Feb 28;57(4):512-525.e8. doi: 10.1016/j.devcel.2021.12.018. Epub 2022 Jan 19. PubMed 35051356.
Backbone
  Vector backbone: Str-KDEL_SBP-EGFP-Ecadherin
  Backbone manufacturer: Franck Perez Lab (Addgene #65286)
  Backbone size w/o insert (bp): 4407
  Total vector size (bp): 5919
  Vector type: Mammalian Expression
Growth in bacteria
  Bacterial resistance: Ampicillin, 100 μg/mL
  Growth temperature: 37°C
  Growth strain: DH5alpha
  Copy number: High Copy
Gene/Insert 1
  Gene/Insert name: EPV-SBP-DsRed2-ER-5
  Species: Synthetic
  Insert size (bp): 888
  Promoter: IRES
  Cloning method: Restriction Enzyme; 5′ cloning site AscI (not destroyed); 3′ cloning site XbaI (not destroyed)
  Sequencing primers: 5′ IRES-F; 3′ SV40pA-R
Gene/Insert 2
  Gene/Insert name: streptavidin-KDEL
  Species: Synthetic
  Insert size (bp): 624
  Promoter: T7
  Cloning method: Unknown
  Sequencing primers: 5′ T7
Terms and licenses: Academic/Nonprofit Terms; Industry Terms: Not Available to Industry
Depositor comments: Please see the Genbank file under Resource Information for an annotated sequence file from the depositing laboratory.
How to cite: pStr-KDEL_EPV-SBP-DsRed2-ER-5 was a gift from Ke Xu (Addgene plasmid # 170676 ; http://n2t.net/addgene:170676 ; RRID:Addgene_170676)
