[The description below was written by a language model from this plasmid's Addgene catalogue record and pLannotate feature annotations shown in this document.]
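Description:
pStr-KDEL_EPV-SBP-DsRed2-ER-5 is a bicistronic mammalian expression plasmid of about 5.9 kb for the RUSH (retention using selective hooks) assay. It was built on the Str-KDEL_SBP-EGFP-Ecadherin backbone by replacing the reporter cassette between the AscI and XbaI sites. It is propagated in E. coli through a high-copy ColE1/pUC-type origin and selected with ampicillin via the bla gene. No mammalian selection marker is annotated, which suggests transient transfection.

A single transcript is driven by the CMV immediate-early enhancer and promoter. The T7 promoter listed in the catalogue for the hook lies just downstream and mainly serves as a sequencing primer site. The first cistron encodes the hook: a streptavidin core preceded by a fragment matching human STIM1, presumably supplying the signal peptide, and, per the catalogue, ending in a KDEL retrieval motif that keeps it in the ER lumen. A chimeric intron and an EMCV IRES follow, allowing cap-independent translation of the second cistron, the cargo. The cargo is DsRed2 fused to a streptavidin-binding peptide (SBP) and directed into the ER lumen, with an EPV tripeptide designed to sit at its N-terminus. The feature table annotates only the DsRed2 coding region, so the signal sequence, EPV motif and SBP are known from the catalogue description rather than the annotation. An SV40 polyadenylation signal terminates the transcript.

In RUSH, the SBP-tagged cargo is held in the ER by binding to the streptavidin hook, and adding biotin displaces it to release a synchronized wave of secretory traffic that can be followed by red fluorescence. The associated study concerns SURF4-dependent ER-to-Golgi transport, so this construct apparently tests how the N-terminal EPV tripeptide affects the ER export of a soluble luminal cargo.
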