Features (pLannotate 1.2.2; 20 found; start..end, strand, type, name):
      1..380     +  enhancer       CMV enhancer: human cytomegalovirus immediate early enhancer
    381..584     +  promoter       CMV promoter: human cytomegalovirus (CMV) immediate early promoter
    580..613     +  LTR            5' LTR (truncated) (fragment): truncated 5' long terminal repeat (LTR) from HIV-1
    629..647     +  promoter       T7 promoter: promoter for bacteriophage T7 RNA polymerase
    720..833     +  CDS            STIM1 (fragment): STIM1_HUMAN - Also known as GOK From Homo sapiens (Human).
    819..1319    +  CDS            SAV_STRAV (fragment): Experimental evidence at protein level: Swiss-Prot protein existence level 1. The biological function of streptavidin is not known. Forms a strong non-covalent specific complex with biotin (one molecule of biotin per subunit of streptavidin). From Streptomyces avidinii.
   1412..1641    +  intron         chimeric intron: chimera between introns from adenovirus and immunoglobulin heavy chain genes
   1824..2286    +  misc_feature   IRES: internal ribosome entry site (IRES) of the encephalomyocarditis virus (EMCV)
   2505..3179    +  CDS            DsRed2: DsRed2 is a basic (constitutively fluorescent) red fluorescent protein published in 2006, derived from Discosoma sp..
   3212..3296    +  CDS            large T antigen (fragment): large T antigen from SV40 (simian virus 40)
   3319..3440    +  polyA_signal   SV40 poly(A) signal: SV40 polyadenylation signal
   3451..3502    +  polyA_signal   SV40 poly(A) signal (fragment): SV40 polyadenylation signal
   3566..3582    -  protein_bind   lac operator: The lac repressor binds to the lac operator to inhibit transcription in E. coli. This inhibition can be relieved by adding lactose or isopropyl-β-D-thiogalactopyranoside (IPTG). lac repressor encoded by lacI
   3590..3620    -  promoter       lac promoter: promoter for the E. coli lac operon
   3635..3656    -  protein_bind   CAP binding site: CAP binding activates transcription in the presence of cAMP. E. coli catabolite activator protein
   3669..3761    -  CDS            lacI (fragment): lac repressor; lacI; The lac repressor binds to the lac operator to inhibit transcription in E. coli. This inhibition can be relieved by adding lactose or isopropyl-β-D-thiogalactopyranoside (IPTG).
   3944..4532    -  rep_origin     ori: high-copy-number ColE1/pMB1/pBR322/pUC origin of replication
   4703..5563    -  CDS            AmpR: β-lactamase; bla; confers resistance to ampicillin, carbenicillin, and related antibiotics
   5564..5668    -  promoter       AmpR promoter: bla
   5727..5779    -  misc_feature   bom (fragment): basis of mobility region from pBR322
>Addgene plasmid #170676 | pStr-KDEL_EPV-SBP-DsRed2-ER-5 | addgene full sequence | sequence record 335802 | Addgene NGS Result
GACATTGATTATTGACTAGTTATTAATAGTAATCAATTACGGGGTCATTAGTTCATAGCCCATATATGGA
GTTCCGCGTTACATAACTTACGGTAAATGGCCCGCCTGGCTGACCGCCCAACGACCCCCGCCCATTGACG
TCAATAATGACGTATGTTCCCATAGTAACGCCAATAGGGACTTTCCATTGACGTCAATGGGTGGAGTATT
TACGGTAAACTGCCCACTTGGCAGTACATCAAGTGTATCATATGCCAAGTACGCCCCCTATTGACGTCAA
TGACGGTAAATGGCCCGCCTGGCATTATGCCCAGTACATGACCTTATGGGACTTTCCTACTTGGCAGTAC
ATCTACGTATTAGTCATCGCTATTACCATGGTGATGCGGTTTTGGCAGTACATCAATGGGCGTGGATAGC
GGTTTGACTCACGGGGATTTCCAAGTCTCCACCCCATTGACGTCAATGGGAGTTTGTTTTGGCACCAAAA
TCAACGGGACTTTCCAAAATGTCGTAACAACTCCGCCCCATTGACGCAAATGGGCGGTAGGCGTGTACGG
TGGGAGGTCTATATAAGCAGAGCTCTCTGGCTAACTAGAGAACCCACTGCTTACTGGCTTATCGAAATTA
ATACGACTCACTATAGGGAGACCCAAGCTTGGTACCGAGCTCGGATCGATATCTGCGGCCTAGCTAGCGC
TTAAGGCCTGTTAACCGGTATGGATGTATGCGTCCGTCTTGCCCTGTGGCTCCTCTGGGGACTCCTCCTG
CACCAGGGCCAGAGCCTCAGCCATAGTCACAGTGAGAAGGCGACAGGAACCAGCTCGGGCGCCGGTTTAA
ACGACCCTAGCAAAGACTCAAAAGCTCAGGTGTCCGCTGCCGAGGCTGGCATTACTGGAACATGGTACAA
TCAGCTCGGGAGCACCTTTATTGTGACTGCTGGAGCCGATGGAGCCCTCACCGGAACATACGAATCTGCT
GTGGGAAACGCCGAATCACGGTACGTCCTCACTGGCCGATACGATAGTGCCCCTGCCACCGACGGATCTG
GGACTGCCCTGGGATGGACTGTCGCTTGGAAAAACAACTACCGGAATGCTCATTCTGCCACAACATGGAG
TGGACAGTACGTGGGAGGCGCTGAGGCTAGAATCAATACACAGTGGCTGCTCACATCTGGCACAACCGAG
GCAAATGCTTGGAAATCCACCCTGGTGGGACATGACACATTCACCAAAGTGAAACCCTCCGCCGCTTCAA
TCGATGCCGCCAAAAAAGCCGGAGTCAACAACGGCAATCCTCTGGATGCCGTCCAGCAGCTCGGACCGAA
AGATGAACTGTGAGCGGCCGCATAGATAACTGATCCAGTGTGCTGGAATTAATTCGCTGTCTGCGAGGGC
CAGCTGTTGGGGTGAGTACTCCCTCTCAAAAGCGGGCATGACTTCTGCGCTAAGATTGTCAGTTTCCAAA
AACGAGGAGGATTTGATATTCACCTGGCCCGCGGTGATGCCTTTGAGGGTGGCCGCGTCCATCTGGTCAG
AAAAGACAATCTTTTTGTTGTCAAGCTTGAGGTGTGGCAGGCTTGAGATCTGGCCATACACTTGAGTGAC
AATGACATCCACTTTGCCTTTCTCTCCACAGGTGTCCACTCCCAGGTCCAACTGCAGGTCGAGCATGCAT
CTAGGGCGGCCAATTCCGCCCCTCTCCCCCCCCCCCTCTCCCTCCCCCCCCCCTAACGTTACTGGCCGAA
GCCGCTTGGAATAAGGCCGGTGTGCGTTTGTCTATATGTTATTTTCCACCATATTGCCGTCTTTTGGCAA
TGTGAGGGCCCGGAAACCTGGCCCTGTCTTCTTGACGAGCATTCCTAGGGGTCTTTCCCCTCTCGCCAAA
GGAATGCAAGGTCTGTTGAATGTCGTGAAGGAAGCAGTTCCTCTGGAAGCTTCTTGAAGACAAACAACGT
CTGTAGCGACCCTTTGCAGGCAGCGGAACCCCCCACCTGGCGACAGGTGCCTCTGCGGCCAAAAGCCACG
TGTATAAGATACACCTGCAAAGGCGGCACAACCCCAGTGCCACGTTGTGAGTTGGATAGTTGTGGAAAGA
GTCAAATGGCTCTCCTCAAGCGTATTCAACAAGGGGCTGAAGGATGCCCAGAAGGTACCCCATTGTATGG
GATCTGATCTGGGGCCTCGGTGCACATGCTTTACATGTGTTTAGTCGAGGTTAAAAAAACGTCTAGGCCC
CCCGAACCACGGGGACGTGGTTTTCCTTTGAAAAACACGATGATAAGCTTGCCACAACCCGGGAGGCGCG
CCATGCTGCTATCCGTGCCGTTGCTGCTCGGCCTCCTCGGCCTGGCCGTCGCCGAACCGGTCGCCACCGA
CGAGAAGACCACTGGTTGGCGAGGTGGACACGTTGTTGAAGGACTGGCTGGGGAACTTGAACAACTTCGT
GCACGACTGGAGCATCACCCACAAGGTCAACGTGAACCAGCACCGGTCGCCACCATGGCCTCCTCCGAGA
ACGTCATCACCGAGTTCATGCGCTTCAAGGTGCGCATGGAGGGCACCGTGAACGGCCACGAGTTCGAGAT
CGAGGGCGAGGGCGAGGGCCGCCCCTACGAGGGCCACAACACCGTGAAGCTGAAGGTGACCAAGGGCGGC
CCCCTGCCCTTCGCCTGGGACATCCTGTCCCCCCAGTTCCAGTACGGCTCCAAGGTGTACGTGAAGCACC
CCGCCGACATCCCCGACTACAAGAAGCTGTCCTTCCCCGAGGGCTTCAAGTGGGAGCGCGTGATGAACTT
CGAGGACGGCGGCGTGGCGACCGTGACCCAGGACTCCTCCCTGCAGGACGGCTGCTTCATCTACAAGGTG
AAGTTCATCGGCGTGAACTTCCCCTCCGACGGCCCCGTGATGCAGAAGAAGACCATGGGCTGGGAGGCCT
CCACCGAGCGCCTGTACCCCCGCGACGGCGTGCTGAAGGGCGAGACCCACAAGGCCCTGAAGCTGAAGGA
CGGCGGCCACTACCTGGTGGAGTTCAAGTCCATCTACATGGCCAAGAAGCCCGTGCAGCTGCCCGGCTAC
TACTACGTGGACGCCAAGCTGGACATCACCTCCCACAACGAGGACTACACCATCGTGGAGCAGTACGAGC
GCACCGAGGGCCGCCACCACCTGTTCCTGTCCGGAAAGGACGAGCTGTAAGTCTAGATAACTGATCATAA
TCAGCCATACCACATTTGTAGAGGTTTTACTTGCTTTAAAAAACCTCCCACACCTCCCCCTGAACCTGAA
ACATAAAATGAATGCAATTGTTGTTGTTAACTTGTTTATTGCAGCTTATAATGGTTACAAATAAAGCAAT
AGCATCACAAATTTCACAAATAAAGCATTTTTTTCACTGCATTCTAGTTGTGGTTTGTCCAAACTCATCA
ATGTATCTTAACGCGTCGAGTGCATTCTAGTTGTGGTTTGTCCAAACTCATCAATGTATCTTATCATGTC
TGTATACCGTCGACCTCTAGCTAGAGCTTGGCGTAATCATGGTCATAGCTGTTTCCTGTGTGAAATTGTT
ATCCGCTCACAATTCCACACAACATACGAGCCGGAAGCATAAAGTGTAAAGCCTGGGGTGCCTAATGAGT
GAGCTAACTCACATTAATTGCGTTGCGCTCACTGCCCGCTTTCCAGTCGGGAAACCTGTCGTGCCAGCTG
CATTAATGAATCGGCCAACGCGCGGGGAGAGGCGGTTTGCGTATTGGGCGCTCTTCCGCTTCCTCGCTCA
CTGACTCGCTGCGCTCGGTCGTTCGGCTGCGGCGAGCGGTATCAGCTCACTCAAAGGCGGTAATACGGTT
ATCCACAGAATCAGGGGATAACGCAGGAAAGAACATGTGAGCAAAAGGCCAGCAAAAGGCCAGGAACCGT
AAAAAGGCCGCGTTGCTGGCGTTTTTCCATAGGCTCCGCCCCCCTGACGAGCATCACAAAAATCGACGCT
CAAGTCAGAGGTGGCGAAACCCGACAGGACTATAAAGATACCAGGCGTTTCCCCCTGGAAGCTCCCTCGT
GCGCTCTCCTGTTCCGACCCTGCCGCTTACCGGATACCTGTCCGCCTTTCTCCCTTCGGGAAGCGTGGCG
CTTTCTCATAGCTCACGCTGTAGGTATCTCAGTTCGGTGTAGGTCGTTCGCTCCAAGCTGGGCTGTGTGC
ACGAACCCCCCGTTCAGCCCGACCGCTGCGCCTTATCCGGTAACTATCGTCTTGAGTCCAACCCGGTAAG
ACACGACTTATCGCCACTGGCAGCAGCCACTGGTAACAGGATTAGCAGAGCGAGGTATGTAGGCGGTGCT
ACAGAGTTCTTGAAGTGGTGGCCTAACTACGGCTACACTAGAAGAACAGTATTTGGTATCTGCGCTCTGC
TGAAGCCAGTTACCTTCGGAAAAAGAGTTGGTAGCTCTTGATCCGGCAAACAAACCACCGCTGGTAGCGG
TGGTTTTTTTGTTTGCAAGCAGCAGATTACGCGCAGAAAAAAAGGATCTCAAGAAGATCCTTTGATCTTT
TCTACGGGGTCTGACGCTCAGTGGAACGAAAACTCACGTTAAGGGATTTTGGTCATGAGATTATCAAAAA
GGATCTTCACCTAGATCCTTTTAAATTAAAAATGAAGTTTTAAATCAATCTAAAGTATATATGAGTAAAC
TTGGTCTGACAGTTACCAATGCTTAATCAGTGAGGCACCTATCTCAGCGATCTGTCTATTTCGTTCATCC
ATAGTTGCCTGACTCCCCGTCGTGTAGATAACTACGATACGGGAGGGCTTACCATCTGGCCCCAGTGCTG
CAATGATACCGCGAGACCCACGCTCACCGGCTCCAGATTTATCAGCAATAAACCAGCCAGCCGGAAGGGC
CGAGCGCAGAAGTGGTCCTGCAACTTTATCCGCCTCCATCCAGTCTATTAATTGTTGCCGGGAAGCTAGA
GTAAGTAGTTCGCCAGTTAATAGTTTGCGCAACGTTGTTGCCATTGCTACAGGCATCGTGGTGTCACGCT
CGTCGTTTGGTATGGCTTCATTCAGCTCCGGTTCCCAACGATCAAGGCGAGTTACATGATCCCCCATGTT
GTGCAAAAAAGCGGTTAGCTCCTTCGGTCCTCCGATCGTTGTCAGAAGTAAGTTGGCCGCAGTGTTATCA
CTCATGGTTATGGCAGCACTGCATAATTCTCTTACTGTCATGCCATCCGTAAGATGCTTTTCTGTGACTG
GTGAGTACTCAACCAAGTCATTCTGAGAATAGTGTATGCGGCGACCGAGTTGCTCTTGCCCGGCGTCAAT
ACGGGATAATACCGCGCCACATAGCAGAACTTTAAAAGTGCTCATCATTGGAAAACGTTCTTCGGGGCGA
AAACTCTCAAGGATCTTACCGCTGTTGAGATCCAGTTCGATGTAACCCACTCGTGCACCCAACTGATCTT
CAGCATCTTTTACTTTCACCAGCGTTTCTGGGTGAGCAAAAACAGGAAGGCAAAATGCCGCAAAAAAGGG
AATAAGGGCGACACGGAAATGTTGAATACTCATACTCTTCCTTTTTCAATATTATTGAAGCATTTATCAG
GGTTATTGTCTCATGAGCGGATACATATTTGAATGTATTTAGAAAAATAAACAAATAGGGGTTCCGCGCA
CATTTCCCCGAAAAGTGCCACCTGACGTCGACGGATCGGGAGATCTCCCGATCCCCTATGGTGCACTCTC
AGTACAATCTGCTCTGATGCCGCATAGTTAAGCCAGTATCTGCTCCCTGCTTGTGTGTTGGAGGTCGCTG
AGTAGTGCGCGAGCAAAATTTAAGCTACAACAAGGCAAGGCTTGACCGACAATTGCATGAAGAATCTGCT
TAGGGTTAGGCGTTTTGCGCTGCTTCGCGATGTACGGGCCAGATATACGCGTT
